>Addgene plasmid #19524 | pcDNA5/FRT/TO V5 DNAJB2b | addgene full sequence | sequence record 220244 | Addgene NGS Result
GACGGATCGGGAGATCTCCCGATCCCCTATGGTGCACTCTCAGTACAATCTGCTCTGATGCCGCATAGTT
AAGCCAGTATCTGCTCCCTGCTTGTGTGTTGGAGGTCGCTGAGTAGTGCGCGAGCAAAATTTAAGCTACA
ACAAGGCAAGGCTTGACCGACAATTGCATGAAGAATCTGCTTAGGGTTAGGCGTTTTGCGCTGCTTCGCG
ATGTACGGGCCAGATATACGCGTTGACATTGATTATTGACTAGTTATTAATAGTAATCAATTACGGGGTC
ATTAGTTCATAGCCCATATATGGAGTTCCGCGTTACATAACTTACGGTAAATGGCCCGCCTGGCTGACCG
CCCAACGACCCCCGCCCATTGACGTCAATAATGACGTATGTTCCCATAGTAACGCCAATAGGGACTTTCC
ATTGACGTCAATGGGTGGAGTATTTACGGTAAACTGCCCACTTGGCAGTACATCAAGTGTATCATATGCC
AAGTACGCCCCCTATTGACGTCAATGACGGTAAATGGCCCGCCTGGCATTATGCCCAGTACATGACCTTA
TGGGACTTTCCTACTTGGCAGTACATCTACGTATTAGTCATCGCTATTACCATGGTGATGCGGTTTTGGC
AGTACATCAATGGGCGTGGATAGCGGTTTGACTCACGGGGATTTCCAAGTCTCCACCCCATTGACGTCAA
TGGGAGTTTGTTTTGGCACCAAAATCAACGGGACTTTCCAAAATGTCGTAACAACTCCGCCCCATTGACG
CAAATGGGCGGTAGGCGTGTACGGTGGGAGGTCTATATAAGCAGAGCTCTCCCTATCAGTGATAGAGATC
TCCCTATCAGTGATAGAGATCGTCGACGAGCTCGTTTAGTGAACCGTCAGATCGCCTGGAGACGCCATCC
ACGCTGTTTTGACCTCCATAGAAGACACCGGGACCGATCCAGCCTCCGGACTCTAGCGTTTAAACTTAAG
CTTGAATTCACCATGGGTAAGCCTATCCCTAACCCTCTCCTCGGTCTCGATTCTACGGGATCCACCATGG
CATCCTACTACGAGATCCTAGACGTGCCGCGAAGTGCGTCCGCTGATGACATCAAGAAGGCGTATCGGCG
CAAGGCTCTCCAGTGGCACCCAGACAAAAACCCAGATAATAAAGAGTTTGCTGAGAAGAAATTTAAGGAG
GTGGCCGAGGCATATGAAGTGCTGTCTGACAAGCACAAGCGGGAGATTTACGACCGCTATGGCCGGGAAG
GGCTGACAGGGACAGGAACTGGCCCATCTCGGGCAGAAGCTGGCAGTGGTGGGCCTGGCTTCACCTTCAC
CTTCCGCAGCCCCGAGGAGGTCTTCCGGGAATTCTTTGGGAGTGGAGACCCTTTTGCAGAGCTCTTTGAT
GACTTGGGCCCCTTCTCAGAGCTTCAGAACCGGGGTTCCCGACACTCAGGCCCCTTCTTTACCTTCTCTT
CCTCCTTCCCTGGGCACTCCGATTTCTCCTCCTCATCTTTCTCCTTCAGTCCTGGGGCTGGTGCTTTTCG
CTCTGTTTCTACATCTACCACCTTTGTCCAAGGACGCCGCATCACCACACGCAGAATCATGGAGAACGGG
CAGGAGCGGGTGGAAGTGGAGGAGGATGGGCAGCTGAAGTCAGTCACAATCAATGGTGTCCCAGATGACC
TGGCACTGGGCTTGGAGCTGAGCCGTCGCGAGCAGCAGCCGTCAGTCACTTCCAGGTCTGGGGGCACTCA
GGTCCAGCAGACCCCTGCCTCATGCCCCTTGGACAGCGACCTCTCTGAGGATGAGGACCTGCAGCTGGCC
ATGGCCTACAGCCTGTCAGAGATGGAGGCAGCTGGGAAGAAACCCGCAGGTGGGCGGGAGGCACAGCACC
GACGGCAGGGGCGGCCCAAGGCCCAGCACCAAGATCCAGGCTTGGGGGGGACCCAGGAGGGTGCGAGGGG
TGAAGCAACCAAACGCAGTCCATCCCCAGAGGAGAAGGCCTCTCGCTGCCTCATCCTCTGAGCGGCCGCT
CGAGTCTAGAGGGCCCGTTTAAACCCGCTGATCAGCCTCGACTGTGCCTTCTAGTTGCCAGCCATCTGTT
GTTTGCCCCTCCCCCGTGCCTTCCTTGACCCTGGAAGGTGCCACTCCCACTGTCCTTTCCTAATAAAATG
AGGAAATTGCATCGCATTGTCTGAGTAGGTGTCATTCTATTCTGGGGGGTGGGGTGGGGCAGGACAGCAA
GGGGGAGGATTGGGAAGACAATAGCAGGCATGCTGGGGATGCGGTGGGCTCTATGGCTTCTGAGGCGGAA
AGAACCAGCTGGGGCTCTAGGGGGTATCCCC
[124 nt withheld, positions 2342-2465]
C
[91 nt withheld, positions 2467-2557]
AGGGTGATGGTTCACGTACCTAGAAGTTCCTATTCCGAAGTTCCTATTCTCTAGAAAGTATAGGAACTTC
CTTGGCCAAAAAGCCTGAACTCACCGCGACGTCTGTCGAGAAGTTTCTGATCGAAAAGTTCGACAGCGTC
TCCGACCTGATGCAGCTCTCGGAGGGCGAAGAATCTCGTGCTTTCAGCTTCGATGTAGGAGGGCGTGGAT
ATGTCCTGCGGGTAAATAGCTGCGCCGATGGTTTCTACAAAGATCGTTATGTTTATCGGCACTTTGCATC
GGCCGCGCTCCCGATTCCGGAAGTGCTTGACATTGGGGAATTCAGCGAGAGCCTGACCTATTGCATCTCC
CGCCGTGCACAGGGTGTCACGTTGCAAGACCTGCCTGAAACCGAACTGCCCGCTGTTCTGCAGCCGGTCG
CGGAGGCCATGGATGCGATCGCTGCGGCCGATCTTAGCCAGACGAGCGGGTTCGGCCCATTCGGACCGCA
AGGAATCGGTCAATACACTACATGGCGTGATTTCATATGCGCGATTGCTGATCCCCATGTGTATCACTGG
CAAACTGTGATGGACGACACCGTCAGTGCGTCCGTCGCGCAGGCTCTCGATGAGCTGATGCTTTGGGCCG
AGGACTGCCCCGAAGTCCGGCACCTCGTGCACGCGGATTTCGGCTCCAACAATGTCCTGACGGACAATGG
CCGCATAACAGCGGTCATTGACTGGAGCGAGGCGATGTTCGGGGATTCCCAATACGAGGTCGCCAACATC
TTCTTCTGGAGGCCGTGGTTGGCTTGTATGGAGCAGCAGACGCGCTACTTCGAGCGGAGGCATCCGGAGC
TTGCAGGATCGCCGCGGCTCCGGGCGTATATGCTCCGCATTGGTCTTGACCAACTCTATCAGAGCTTGGT
TGACGGCAATTTCGATGATGCAGCTTGGGCGCAGGGTCGATGCGACGCAATCGTCCGATCCGGAGCCGGG
ACTGTCGGGCGTACACAAATCGCCCGCAGAAGCGCGGCCGTCTGGACCGATGGCTGTGTAGAAGTACTCG
CCGATAGTGGAAACCGACGCCCCAGCACTCGTCCGAGGGCAAAGGAATAGCACGTACTACGAGATTTCGA
TTCCACCGCCGCCTTCTATGAAAGGTTGGGCTTCGGAATCGTTTTCCGGGACGCCGGCTGGATGATCCTC
CAGCGCGGGGATCTCATGCTGGAGTTCTTCGCCCACCCCAACTTGTTTATTGCAGCTTATAATGGTTACA
AATAAAGCAATAGCATCACAAATTTCACAAATAAAGCATTTTTTTCACTGCATTCTAGTTGTGGTTTGTC
CAAACTCATCAATGTATCTTATCATGTCTGTATACCGTCGACCTCTAGCTAGAGCTTGGCGTAATCATGG
TCATAGCTGTTTCCTGTGTGAAATTGTTATCCGCTCACAATTCCACACAACATACGAGCCGGAAGCATAA
AGTGTAAAGCCTGGGGTGCCTAATGAGTGAGCTAACTCACATTAATTGCGTTGCGCTCACTGCCCGCTTT
CCAGTCGGGAAACCTGTCGTGCCAGCTGCATTAATGAATCGGCCAACGCGCGGGGAGAGGCGGTTTGCGT
ATTGGGCGCTCTTCCGCTTCCTCGCTCACTGACTCGCTGCGCTCGGTCGTTCGGCTGCGGCGAGCGGTAT
CAGCTCACTCAAAGGCGGTAATACGGTTATCCACAGAATCAGGGGATAACGCAGGAAAGAACATGTGAGC
AAAAGGCCAGCAAAAGGCCAGGAACCGTAAAAAGGCCGCGTTGCTGGCGTTTTTCCATAGGCTCCGCCCC
CCTGACGAGCATCACAAAAATCGACGCTCAAGTCAGAGGTGGCGAAACCCGACAGGACTATAAAGATACC
AGGCGTTTCCCCCTGGAAGCTCCCTCGTGCGCTCTCCTGTTCCGACCCTGCCGCTTACCGGATACCTGTC
CGCCTTTCTCCCTTCGGGAAGCGTGGCGCTTTCTCATAGCTCACGCTGTAGGTATCTCAGTTCGGTGTAG
GTCGTTCGCTCCAAGCTGGGCTGTGTGCACGAACCCCCCGTTCAGCCCGACCGCTGCGCCTTATCCGGTA
ACTATCGTCTTGAGTCCAACCCGGTAAGACACGACTTATCGCCACTGGCAGCAGCCACTGGTAACAGGAT
TAGCAGAGCGAGGTATGTAGGCGGTGCTACAGAGTTCTTGAAGTGGTGGCCTAACTACGGCTACACTAGA
AGAACAGTATTTGGTATCTGCGCTCTGCTGAAGCCAGTTACCTTCGGAAAAAGAGTTGGTAGCTCTTGAT
CCGGCAAACAAACCACCGCTGGTAGCGGTGGTTTTTTTGTTTGCAAGCAGCAGATTACGCGCAGAAAAAA
AGGATCTCAAGAAGATCCTTTGATCTTTTCTACGGGGTCTGACGCTCAGTGGAACGAAAACTCACGTTAA
GGGATTTTGGTCATGAGATTATCAAAAAGGATCTTCACCTAGATCCTTTTAAATTAAAAATGAAGTTTTA
AATCAATCTAAAGTATATATGAGTAAACTTGGTCTGACAGTTACCAATGCTTAATCAGTGAGGCACCTAT
CTCAGCGATCTGTCTATTTCGTTCATCCATAGTTGCCTGACTCCCCGTCGTGTAGATAACTACGATACGG
GAGGGCTTACCATCTGGCCCCAGTGCTGCAATGATACCGCGAGACCCACGCTCACCGGCTCCAGATTTAT
CAGCAATAAACCAGCCAGCCGGAAGGGCCGAGCGCAGAAGTGGTCCTGCAACTTTATCCGCCTCCATCCA
GTCTATTAATTGTTGCCGGGAAGCTAGAGTAAGTAGTTCGCCAGTTAATAGTTTGCGCAACGTTGTTGCC
ATTGCTACAGGCATCGTGGTGTCACGCTCGTCGTTTGGTATGGCTTCATTCAGCTCCGGTTCCCAACGAT
CAAGGCGAGTTACATGATCCCCCATGTTGTGCAAAAAAGCGGTTAGCTCCTTCGGTCCTCCGATCGTTGT
CAGAAGTAAGTTGGCCGCAGTGTTATCACTCATGGTTATGGCAGCACTGCATAATTCTCTTACTGTCATG
CCATCCGTAAGATGCTTTTCTGTGACTGGTGAGTACTCAACCAAGTCATTCTGAGAATAGTGTATGCGGC
GACCGAGTTGCTCTTGCCCGGCGTCAATACGGGATAATACCGCGCCACATAGCAGAACTTTAAAAGTGCT
CATCATTGGAAAACGTTCTTCGGGGCGAAAACTCTCAAGGATCTTACCGCTGTTGAGATCCAGTTCGATG
TAACCCACTCGTGCACCCAACTGATCTTCAGCATCTTTTACTTTCACCAGCGTTTCTGGGTGAGCAAAAA
CAGGAAGGCAAAATGCCGCAAAAAAGGGAATAAGGGCGACACGGAAATGTTGAATACTCATACTCTTCCT
TTTTCAATATTATTGAAGCATTTATCAGGGTTATTGTCTCATGAGCGGATACATATTTGAATGTATTTAG
AAAAATAAACAAATAGGGGTTCCGCGCACATTTCCCCGAAAAGTGCCACCTGACGTC
Features (pLannotate 1.2.2; 22 found; start..end, strand, type, name):
     28..80      -  misc_feature   bom (fragment): basis of mobility region from pBR322
    235..614     +  enhancer       CMV enhancer: human cytomegalovirus immediate early enhancer
    615..818     +  promoter       CMV promoter: human cytomegalovirus (CMV) immediate early promoter
    820..839     +  promoter       PLtetO-1 promoter (fragment): modified phage lambda PL promoter with tet operator sites (Lutz and Bujard, 1997)
    841..860     +  promoter       PLtetO-1 promoter (fragment): modified phage lambda PL promoter with tet operator sites (Lutz and Bujard, 1997)
    868..901     +  promoter       TRE3GV promoter (fragment): 3rd-generation Tet-responsive promoter that can be activated by binding of Tet-On® 3G, optimized for retroviral and lentiviral vectors
    996..1037    +  CDS            V5 tag: epitope tag from simian virus 5
   1047..2018    +  CDS            DNAJB2: DNJB2_HUMAN - Also known as HSJ1 From Homo sapiens (Human).
   2072..2296    +  polyA_signal   bGH poly(A) signal: bovine growth hormone polyadenylation signal
   2300..2321    +  promoter       SV40 promoter (fragment): SV40 enhancer and early promoter
   2342..2575    +  rep_origin     f1 ori (fragment) (sequence partly withheld): f1 bacteriophage origin of replication; arrow indicates direction of (+) strand synthesis
   2580..2627    +  protein_bind   FRT: FLP-mediated recombination occurs in the 8-bp core sequence TCTAGAAA (Turan and Bode, 2011). FLP recombinase from the Saccharomyces cerevisiae 2μ plasmid
   2635..3657    +  CDS            HygR: aminoglycoside phosphotransferase from E. coli; aph(4)-Ia; confers resistance to hygromycin
   3667..3792    +  CDS            ble (fragment): BLE_KLEPN - Experimental evidence at protein level: Swiss-Prot protein existence level 1. Binding protein with a strong affinity to the bleomycin family of antibiotics. Binds to CL990; an antimitotic-antibiotic compound. From Klebsiella pneumoniae.
   3787..3908    +  polyA_signal   SV40 poly(A) signal: SV40 polyadenylation signal
   3981..3997    -  protein_bind   lac operator: The lac repressor binds to the lac operator to inhibit transcription in E. coli. This inhibition can be relieved by adding lactose or isopropyl-β-D-thiogalactopyranoside (IPTG). lac repressor encoded by lacI
   4005..4035    -  promoter       lac promoter: promoter for the E. coli lac operon
   4050..4071    -  protein_bind   CAP binding site: CAP binding activates transcription in the presence of cAMP. E. coli catabolite activator protein
   4084..4176    -  CDS            lacI (fragment): lac repressor; lacI; The lac repressor binds to the lac operator to inhibit transcription in E. coli. This inhibition can be relieved by adding lactose or isopropyl-β-D-thiogalactopyranoside (IPTG).
   4359..4947    -  rep_origin     ori: high-copy-number ColE1/pMB1/pBR322/pUC origin of replication
   5118..5978    -  CDS            AmpR: β-lactamase; bla; confers resistance to ampicillin, carbenicillin, and related antibiotics
   5979..6083    -  promoter       AmpR promoter: bla
