[The description below was written by a language model from this plasmid's Addgene catalogue record and pLannotate feature annotations shown in this document.]
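Description:
pcDNA5/FRT/TO V5 DNAJB2b is a mammalian expression plasmid built on the Invitrogen pcDNA5/FRT/TO backbone, carrying the human DNAJB2 (HSJ1) b-isoform cDNA, a member of the HSP40/DNAJ co-chaperone family. It is propagated in E. coli through a high-copy ColE1/pUC-type origin with ampicillin resistance (AmpR under its own bla promoter). The sequenced plasmid is about 6.1 kb. The insert was placed between BamHI and NotI sites, in frame behind a V5 epitope tag supplied by the backbone, so the protein is expressed with an N-terminal V5 tag for detection or immunoprecipitation.

Expression is driven by the CMV immediate-early enhancer and promoter. It is followed by short tet operator sequences, which the annotation software labels as fragments of PLtetO-1 and TRE3GV promoters. This arrangement makes transcription repressible by the Tet repressor and inducible with tetracycline or doxycycline in cells that express TetR; in other cells the promoter behaves constitutively. The transcript ends at the bGH polyadenylation signal. Downstream lies an FRT site directly preceding a hygromycin resistance coding sequence with an SV40 poly(A) signal. In this vector design the hygromycin gene has no promoter of its own and becomes active only after FLP-mediated recombination into a genomic FRT target. This allows selection of isogenic, single-copy stable lines.

The plasmid belongs to a human HSPH/HSPA/DNAJ expression library. The depositor notes that inserts were amplified from pooled reference RNA from ten cell lines, so polymorphisms may be present, and that clones were sequence verified only for gene identity. The catalogue lists an 887 bp insert, whereas the annotated DNAJB2 coding feature spans roughly 970 bp. The record does not explain this difference.
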