Addgene plasmid #19524: pcDNA5/FRT/TO V5 DNAJB2b
Depositing lab: Harm Kampinga. Depositing organization: University Medical Center Groningen. Publication: Computational analysis of the human HSPH/HSPA/DNAJ family and cloning of a human HSPH/HSPA/DNAJ expression library. Hageman J, Kampinga HH. Cell Stress Chaperones. 2009 Jan;14(1):1-21. doi: 10.1007/s12192-008-0060-2. Epub 2008 Aug 7. PubMed 18686016.
Backbone
  Vector backbone: pcDNA5/FRT/TO
  Backbone manufacturer: Invitrogen
  Backbone size w/o insert (bp): 5137
  Vector type: Mammalian Expression
  Selectable markers: Hygromycin
Growth in bacteria
  Bacterial resistance: Ampicillin, 100 μg/mL
  Growth temperature: 37°C
  Growth strain: DH5alpha
  Copy number: High Copy
Gene/Insert
  Gene/Insert name: DNAJB2b (alt name: DNAJB2b)
  Species: H. sapiens (human)
  Insert size (bp): 887
  GenBank ID: NM_006736
  Entrez Gene: DNAJB2 (a.k.a. CMT2T, DSMA5, HSJ-1, HSJ1, HSPF3)
  Tag / fusion protein: V5 (N terminal on backbone)
  Cloning method: Restriction Enzyme; 5′ cloning site BamHI (not destroyed); 3′ cloning site NotI (not destroyed)
  Sequencing primers: 5′ LNCX; 3′ BGH-rev
Terms and licenses: Academic/Nonprofit Terms; Industry Terms: Not Available to Industry
Depositor comments: Part of the HSP40 gene family Disclaimer: For cloning the various HSP genes, the Stratagene reference RNA for cDNA synthesis was used and genes were amplified from this mixture that originates from 10 different cell lines from different somatic origin and ultimately coming from 10 different individuals. This strategy was used to maximize the chance for the presence of individual HSP transcripts. Users must be aware that this mixture thus represents 20 complete haploid genomes, meaning that for each individual gene there might be polymorphisms that could potentially have functional consequences. The library was sequence verified only for the presence of the correct gene.
How to cite: pcDNA5/FRT/TO V5 DNAJB2b was a gift from Harm Kampinga (Addgene plasmid # 19524 ; http://n2t.net/addgene:19524 ; RRID:Addgene_19524)
